Addgene plasmid #177902: pET28a(TIGIT)
Purpose: Bacterial expression of his10-tagged human TIGIT Intracellular Domain
Depositing lab: Ron Vale. Depositing organization: University of California, San Francisco (UCSF). Publication: T cell costimulatory receptor CD28 is a primary target for PD-1-mediated inhibition. Hui E, Cheung J, Zhu J, Su X, Taylor MJ, Wallweber HA, Sasmal DK, Huang J, Kim JM, Mellman I, Vale RD. Science. 2017 Mar 31;355(6332):1428-1433. doi: 10.1126/science.aaf1292. Epub 2017 Mar 9. PubMed 28280247.
Backbone
  Vector backbone: pET28A
  Vector type: Bacterial Expression
Growth in bacteria
  Bacterial resistance: Kanamycin, 50 μg/mL
  Growth temperature: 37°C
  Growth strain: DH5alpha
  Copy number: Low Copy
Gene/Insert
  Gene/Insert name: TIGIT (aa 163-244 only)
  Species: H. sapiens (human)
  Entrez Gene: TIGIT (a.k.a. VSIG9, VSTM3, WUCAM)
  Promoter: T7
  Tag / fusion protein: 10xHis-Thrombin cut site-T7 tag (N terminal on insert)
  Cloning method: Gibson Cloning
  Sequencing primers: 5′ TAATACGACTCACTATAGGG; 3′ GCTAGTTATTGCTCAGCGG
Terms and licenses: Academic/Nonprofit Terms; Industry Terms: Not Available to Industry
How to cite: pET28a(TIGIT) was a gift from Ron Vale (Addgene plasmid # 177902 ; http://n2t.net/addgene:177902 ; RRID:Addgene_177902)
