[The description below was written by a language model from this plasmid's Addgene catalogue record and pLannotate feature annotations shown in this document.]
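Description:
pET28a(TIGIT) is a bacterial expression plasmid built on the pET28a backbone for producing the intracellular domain of human TIGIT (residues 163–244), an inhibitory immune receptor found on T cells, as a tagged recombinant protein in E. coli. The sequenced plasmid is about 5.6 kb. It is selected with kanamycin through the aph(3')-Ia resistance gene and replicates from a pBR322-type ColE1 origin accompanied by the bom region and the rop gene, which is consistent with the low copy number recorded in the catalogue. An f1 origin is also present. The short tetracycline-resistance fragments, the partial AmpR promoter and a predicted E. coli ORF in the annotation look like backbone remnants rather than functional parts.

The expression cassette follows the standard pET design. A T7 promoter with an adjacent lac operator and the T7 gene 10 ribosome binding site drives the open reading frame, and a T7 terminator closes the unit. The plasmid-encoded lacI gene supplies repressor, so transcription stays low until induction with IPTG in a host that provides T7 RNA polymerase.

According to the catalogue, the TIGIT fragment was inserted by Gibson cloning and carries an N-terminal 10xHis tag, a thrombin cleavage site and a T7 tag. The feature table finds the thrombin site, T7 tag and TIGIT fragment in that order, with the upstream histidine stretch matched only partially, as a fragment of a different composite tag. A further His-tag fragment is annotated downstream of the insert, which probably corresponds to the vector's C-terminal tag region, but the record does not say whether it is translated. The histidine tag allows metal-affinity purification, and thrombin can remove it. The associated publication concerns PD-1-mediated inhibition of T cell costimulatory signalling, though the record does not specify how this protein was used there.
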