Features (pLannotate 1.2.2; 22 found; start..end, strand, type, name):
     12..440     +  rep_origin     f1 ori (sequence partly withheld): f1 bacteriophage origin of replication; arrow indicates direction of (+) strand synthesis
    493..550     +  promoter       AmpR promoter (fragment): bla
    559..1374    -  CDS            KanR: aminoglycoside phosphotransferase; aph(3')-Ia; confers resistance to kanamycin in bacteria or G418 (Geneticin®) in eukaryotes
   1496..2084    +  rep_origin     ori: high-copy-number ColE1/pMB1/pBR322/pUC origin of replication
   2270..2409    -  misc_feature   bom: basis of mobility region from pBR322
   2511..2702    -  CDS            rop: Rop protein, which maintains plasmids at low copy number; rop
   2719..3099    +  CDS            YPB1_ECOLX: Protein predicted: Swiss-Prot protein existence level 4. From Escherichia coli.
   3171..3462    -  CDS            TcR (fragment): tetracycline efflux protein; tet; confers resistance to tetracycline
   3477..3498    -  protein_bind   CAP binding site: CAP binding activates transcription in the presence of cAMP. E. coli catabolite activator protein
   3511..4593    -  CDS            lacI: lac repressor; lacI; The lac repressor binds to the lac operator to inhibit transcription in E. coli. This inhibition can be relieved by adding lactose or isopropyl-β-D-thiogalactopyranoside (IPTG).
   4594..4671    -  promoter       lacI promoter: lacI
   4679..4958    -  CDS            TcR (fragment): tetracycline efflux protein; tet; confers resistance to tetracycline
   4980..4998    +  promoter       T7 promoter: promoter for bacteriophage T7 RNA polymerase
   4999..5023    +  protein_bind   lac operator: The lac repressor binds to the lac operator to inhibit transcription in E. coli. This inhibition can be relieved by adding lactose or isopropyl-β-D-thiogalactopyranoside (IPTG). lac repressor encoded by lacI
   5038..5060    +  RBS            RBS: efficient ribosome binding site from bacteriophage T7 gene 10 (Olins and Rangwala, 1989)
   5079..5096    +  CDS            capTEV™ (fragment): composite tag for in vivo biotinylation, TEV protease cleavage, and 6xHis tagging
   5118..5135    +  CDS            thrombin site: thrombin recognition and cleavage site
   5139..5171    +  CDS            T7 tag (gene 10 leader): leader peptide from bacteriophage T7 gene 10 promotes efficient translation in E. coli
   5178..5423    +  CDS            TIGIT (fragment): TIGIT_HUMAN - Also known as VSIG9, VSTM3. Experimental evidence at protein level: Swiss-Prot protein existence level 1. Binds with high affinity to the poliovirus receptor (PVR) which causes increased secretion of IL10 and decreased secretion of IL12B and suppresses T-cell activation by promoting the generation of mature immunoregulatory dendritic cells. From Homo sapiens (Human).
   5483..5500    +  CDS            9xHis (fragment): 9xHis affinity tag
   5510..5559    +  CDS            SET1 (fragment): solubility-enhancement tag derived from T7 phage gene 10B
   5567..5614    +  terminator     T7 terminator: transcription terminator for bacteriophage T7 RNA polymerase
>Addgene plasmid #177902 | pET28a(TIGIT) | addgene full sequence | sequence record 353507 | Addgene NGS Result
TGGCGAATGGG
[124 nt withheld, positions 12-135]
C
[91 nt withheld, positions 137-227]
A
[49 nt withheld, positions 229-277]
CCTTTGACGTTGGAGTCCACGTTCTTT
[37 nt withheld, positions 305-341]
ACCCTATCTCGGTCTATTCTTTTGATTTATAAGGGATTTTGCCGATTTCGGCCTATTGGTTAAAAAATGA
GCTGATTTAACAAAAATTTAACGCGAATTTTAACAAAATATTAACGCTTACAATTTAGGTGGCACTTTTC
GGGGAAATGTGCGCGGAACCCCTATTTGTTTATTTTTCTAAATACATTCAAATATGTATCCGCTCATGAA
TTAATTCTTAGAAAAACTCATCGAGCATCAAATGAAACTGCAATTTATTCATATCAGGATTATCAATACC
ATATTTTTGAAAAAGCCGTTTCTGTAATGAAGGAGAAAACTCACCGAGGCAGTTCCATAGGATGGCAAGA
TCCTGGTATCGGTCTGCGATTCCGACTCGTCCAACATCAATACAACCTATTAATTTCCCCTCGTCAAAAA
TAAGGTTATCAAGTGAGAAATCACCATGAGTGACGACTGAATCCGGTGAGAATGGCAAAAGTTTATGCAT
TTCTTTCCAGACTTGTTCAACAGGCCAGCCATTACGCTCGTCATCAAAATCACTCGCATCAACCAAACCG
TTATTCATTCGTGATTGCGCCTGAGCGAGACGAAATACGCGATCGCTGTTAAAAGGACAATTACAAACAG
GAATCGAATGCAACCGGCGCAGGAACACTGCCAGCGCATCAACAATATTTTCACCTGAATCAGGATATTC
TTCTAATACCTGGAATGCTGTTTTCCCGGGGATCGCAGTGGTGAGTAACCATGCATCATCAGGAGTACGG
ATAAAATGCTTGATGGTCGGAAGAGGCATAAATTCCGTCAGCCAGTTTAGTCTGACCATCTCATCTGTAA
CATCATTGGCAACGCTACCTTTGCCATGTTTCAGAAACAACTCTGGCGCATCGGGCTTCCCATACAATCG
ATAGATTGTCGCACCTGATTGCCCGACATTATCGCGAGCCCATTTATACCCATATAAATCAGCATCCATG
TTGGAATTTAATCGCGGCCTAGAGCAAGACGTTTCCCGTTGAATATGGCTCATAACACCCCTTGTATTAC
TGTTTATGTAAGCAGACAGTTTTATTGTTCATGACCAAAATCCCTTAACGTGAGTTTTCGTTCCACTGAG
CGTCAGACCCCGTAGAAAAGATCAAAGGATCTTCTTGAGATCCTTTTTTTCTGCGCGTAATCTGCTGCTT
GCAAACAAAAAAACCACCGCTACCAGCGGTGGTTTGTTTGCCGGATCAAGAGCTACCAACTCTTTTTCCG
AAGGTAACTGGCTTCAGCAGAGCGCAGATACCAAATACTGTCCTTCTAGTGTAGCCGTAGTTAGGCCACC
ACTTCAAGAACTCTGTAGCACCGCCTACATACCTCGCTCTGCTAATCCTGTTACCAGTGGCTGCTGCCAG
TGGCGATAAGTCGTGTCTTACCGGGTTGGACTCAAGACGATAGTTACCGGATAAGGCGCAGCGGTCGGGC
TGAACGGGGGGTTCGTGCACACAGCCCAGCTTGGAGCGAACGACCTACACCGAACTGAGATACCTACAGC
GTGAGCTATGAGAAAGCGCCACGCTTCCCGAAGGGAGAAAGGCGGACAGGTATCCGGTAAGCGGCAGGGT
CGGAACAGGAGAGCGCACGAGGGAGCTTCCAGGGGGAAACGCCTGGTATCTTTATAGTCCTGTCGGGTTT
CGCCACCTCTGACTTGAGCGTCGATTTTTGTGATGCTCGTCAGGGGGGCGGAGCCTATGGAAAAACGCCA
GCAACGCGGCCTTTTTACGGTTCCTGGCCTTTTGCTGGCCTTTTGCTCACATGTTCTTTCCTGCGTTATC
CCCTGATTCTGTGGATAACCGTATTACCGCCTTTGAGTGAGCTGATACCGCTCGCCGCAGCCGAACGACC
GAGCGCAGCGAGTCAGTGAGCGAGGAAGCGGAAGAGCGCCTGATGCGGTATTTTCTCCTTACGCATCTGT
GCGGTATTTCACACCGCAATGGTGCACTCTCAGTACAATCTGCTCTGATGCCGCATAGTTAAGCCAGTAT
ACACTCCGCTATCGCTACGTGACTGGGTCATGGCTGCGCCCCGACACCCGCCAACACCCGCTGACGCGCC
CTGACGGGCTTGTCTGCTCCCGGCATCCGCTTACAGACAAGCTGTGACCGTCTCCGGGAGCTGCATGTGT
CAGAGGTTTTCACCGTCATCACCGAAACGCGCGAGGCAGCTGCGGTAAAGCTCATCAGCGTGGTCGTGAA
GCGATTCACAGATGTCTGCCTGTTCATCCGCGTCCAGCTCGTTGAGTTTCTCCAGAAGCGTTAATGTCTG
GCTTCTGATAAAGCGGGCCATGTTAAGGGCGGTTTTTTCCTGTTTGGTCACTGATGCCTCCGTGTAAGGG
GGATTTCTGTTCATGGGGGTAATGATACCGATGAAACGAGAGAGGATGCTCACGATACGGGTTACTGATG
ATGAACATGCCCGGTTACTGGAACGTTGTGAGGGTAAACAACTGGCGGTATGGATGCGGCGGGACCAGAG
AAAAATCACTCAGGGTCAATGCCAGCGCTTCGTTAATACAGATGTAGGTGTTCCACAGGGTAGCCAGCAG
CATCCTGCGATGCAGATCCGGAACATAATGGTGCAGGGCGCTGACTTCCGCGTTTCCAGACTTTACGAAA
CACGGAAACCGAAGACCATTCATGTTGTTGCTCAGGTCGCAGACGTTTTGCAGCAGCAGTCGCTTCACGT
TCGCTCGCGTATCGGTGATTCATTCTGCTAACCAGTAAGGCAACCCCGCCAGCCTAGCCGGGTCCTCAAC
GACAGGAGCACGATCATGCGCACCCGTGGGGCCGCCATGCCGGCGATAATGGCCTGCTTCTCGCCGAAAC
GTTTGGTGGCGGGACCAGTGACGAAGGCTTGAGCGAGGGCGTGCAAGATTCCGAATACCGCAAGCGACAG
GCCGATCATCGTCGCGCTCCAGCGAAAGCGGTCCTCGCCGAAAATGACCCAGAGCGCTGCCGGCACCTGT
CCTACGAGTTGCATGATAAAGAAGACAGTCATAAGTGCGGCGACGATAGTCATGCCCCGCGCCCACCGGA
AGGAGCTGACTGGGTTGAAGGCTCTCAAGGGCATCGGTCGAGATCCCGGTGCCTAATGAGTGAGCTAACT
TACATTAATTGCGTTGCGCTCACTGCCCGCTTTCCAGTCGGGAAACCTGTCGTGCCAGCTGCATTAATGA
ATCGGCCAACGCGCGGGGAGAGGCGGTTTGCGTATTGGGCGCCAGGGTGGTTTTTCTTTTCACCAGTGAG
ACGGGCAACAGCTGATTGCCCTTCACCGCCTGGCCCTGAGAGAGTTGCAGCAAGCGGTCCACGCTGGTTT
GCCCCAGCAGGCGAAAATCCTGTTTGATGGTGGTTAACGGCGGGATATAACATGAGCTGTCTTCGGTATC
GTCGTATCCCACTACCGAGATATCCGCACCAACGCGCAGCCCGGACTCGGTAATGGCGCGCATTGCGCCC
AGCGCCATCTGATCGTTGGCAACCAGCATCGCAGTGGGAACGATGCCCTCATTCAGCATTTGCATGGTTT
GTTGAAAACCGGACATGGCACTCCAGTCGCCTTCCCGTTCCGCTATCGGCTGAATTTGATTGCGAGTGAG
ATATTTATGCCAGCCAGCCAGACGCAGACGCGCCGAGACAGAACTTAATGGGCCCGCTAACAGCGCGATT
TGCTGGTGACCCAATGCGACCAGATGCTCCACGCCCAGTCGCGTACCGTCTTCATGGGAGAAAATAATAC
TGTTGATGGGTGTCTGGTCAGAGACATCAAGAAATAACGCCGGAACATTAGTGCAGGCAGCTTCCACAGC
AATGGCATCCTGGTCATCCAGCGGATAGTTAATGATCAGCCCACTGACGCGTTGCGCGAGAAGATTGTGC
ACCGCCGCTTTACAGGCTTCGACGCCGCTTCGTTCTACCATCGACACCACCACGCTGGCACCCAGTTGAT
CGGCGCGAGATTTAATCGCCGCGACAATTTGCGACGGCGCGTGCAGGGCCAGACTGGAGGTGGCAACGCC
AATCAGCAACGACTGTTTGCCCGCCAGTTGTTGTGCCACGCGGTTGGGAATGTAATTCAGCTCCGCCATC
GCCGCTTCCACTTTTTCCCGCGTTTTCGCAGAAACGTGGCTGGCCTGGTTCACCACGCGGGAAACGGTCT
GATAAGAGACACCGGCATACTCTGCGACATCGTATAACGTTACTGGTTTCACATTCACCACCCTGAATTG
ACTCTCTTCCGGGCGCTATCATGCCATACCGCGAAAGGTTTTGCGCCATTCGATGGTGTCCGGGATCTCG
ACGCTCTCCCTTATGCGACTCCTGCATTAGGAAGCAGCCCAGTAGTAGGTTGAGGCCGTTGAGCACCGCC
GCCGCAAGGAATGGTGCATGCAAGGAGATGGCGCCCAACAGTCCCCCGGCCACGGGGCCTGCCACCATAC
CCACGCCGAAACAAGCGCTCATGAGCCCGAAGTGGCGAGCCCGATCTTCCCCATCGGTGATGTCGGCGAT
ATAGGCGCCAGCAACCGCACCTGTGGCGCCGGTGATGCCGGCCACGATGCGTCCGGCGTAGAGGATCGAG
ATCTCGATCCCGCGAAATTAATACGACTCACTATAGGGGAATTGTGAGCGGATAACAATTCCCCTCTAGA
AATAATTTTGTTTAACTTTAAGAAGGAGATATACCATGGGCAGCAGCCATCATCATCATCATCATCATCA
CCATCACAGCAGCGGCCTGGTGCCGCGCGGCAGCCATATGGCTAGCATGACTGGTGGACAGCAAATGGGT
CGCGGTTTGACTAGAAAGAAGAAAGCCCTCAGAATCCATTCTGTGGAAGGTGACCTCAGGAGAAAATCAG
CTGGACAGGAGGAATGGAGCCCCAGTGCTCCCTCACCCCCAGGAAGCTGTGTCCAGGCAGAAGCTGCACC
TGCTGGGCTCTGTGGAGAGCAGCGGGGAGAGGACTGTGCCGAGCTGCATGACTACTTCAATGTCCTGAGT
TACAGAAGCCTGGGTAACTGCAGCTTCTTCACAGAGACTGGTCTGCCGGAAACCGGATAGCGAATTCGAG
CTCCGTCGACAAGCTTGCGGCCGCACTCGAGCACCACCACCACCACCACTGAGATCCGGCTGCTAACAAA
GCCCGAAAGGAAGCTGAGTTGGCTGCTGCCACCGCTGAGCAATAACTAGCATAACCCCTTGGGGCCTCTA
AACGGGTCTTGAGGGGTTTTTTGCTGAAAGGAGGAACTATATCCGGAT
